Addgene plasmid #223544: pTL52_pyCAG-s36GFPHaloTag-IRES-mCherry3NLS-polyA
Purpose: Minimal PUFFHalo cassette with s36GFP-HaloTag and mCherry-3NLS, strong constitutive promoter CAG, no insulation or mammalian selection gene
Depositing lab: Sally Lowell. Depositing organization: University of Edinburgh. Publication: PUFFFIN: an ultra-bright, customisable, single-plasmid system for labelling cell neighbourhoods. Lebek T, Malaguti M, Boezio GL, Zoupi L, Briscoe J, Elfick A, Lowell S. EMBO J. 2024 Jul 12. doi: 10.1038/s44318-024-00154-w. PubMed 38997504.
Backbone
  Vector backbone: YCe3736_HC_Amp_ccdB_receiver vector
  Backbone size w/o insert (bp): 1842
  Total vector size (bp): 7585
  Vector type: Mammalian Expression
Growth in bacteria
  Bacterial resistance: Ampicillin, 100 μg/mL
  Growth temperature: 37°C
  Growth strain: NEB Stable
  Copy number: High Copy
Gene/Insert
  Gene/Insert name: s36GFP-HaloTag, mCherry-3NLS
  Insert size (bp): 5743
  Promoter: CAG
  Cloning method: Golden Gate
  Sequencing primers: 5′ TCTTACGTGCCGATCAAGTC; 3′ GATCCGGCAAACAAACCACC
Resource information
  A portion of this plasmid was derived from a plasmid made by: Supercharged GFP: custom synthesis by GeneArt based on Addgene plasmid 71758 purchased from Addgene. mCherry-3NLS: in-house based on Addgene plasmid 176628 purchased from Addgene. HaloTag: custom synthesis by Twist based on plasmid 72269 purchased from Addgene.
Terms and licenses: Academic/Nonprofit Terms; Industry Terms: Not Available to Industry
How to cite: pTL52_pyCAG-s36GFPHaloTag-IRES-mCherry3NLS-polyA was a gift from Sally Lowell (Addgene plasmid # 223544 ; http://n2t.net/addgene:223544 ; RRID:Addgene_223544)
