[The description below was written by a language model from this plasmid's Addgene catalogue record and pLannotate feature annotations shown in this document.]
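Description:
pTL52_pyCAG-s36GFPHaloTag-IRES-mCherry3NLS-polyA is a 7.6 kb mammalian expression plasmid assembled by Golden Gate cloning into a compact high-copy receiver backbone (YCe3736_HC_Amp_ccdB). It is propagated in E. coli through a ColE1/pUC-type origin and selected with ampicillin. The β-lactamase gene is annotated as driven by a cat promoter, and the bacterial module is flanked by T3Te, T7Te and tonB transcription terminators. As the record states, it carries no mammalian selection gene and no insulator elements. The short PuroR, HBB, MCS and internal β-actin promoter fragments in the feature table are most likely annotation artefacts or cloning remnants rather than functional parts.

The payload is the minimal "PUFFHalo" cassette of the PUFFFIN system for labelling cell neighbourhoods. A strong constitutive CAG promoter (CMV enhancer, chicken β-actin promoter and chimeric β-actin/β-globin intron) drives a single bicistronic transcript. The first open reading frame encodes s36GFP, a supercharged GFP that the annotation software matches to superfolder GFP, fused to HaloTag, a modified dehalogenase that binds chloroalkane ligands covalently and so allows labelling with a dye of choice. An EMCV IRES then permits cap-independent translation of mCherry carrying three tandem SV40 nuclear localisation signals, which gives a red nuclear marker in expressing cells. The transcript ends at a synthetic poly(A) signal. A separate SV40 poly(A) signal lies upstream of the CAG promoter, and the record does not explain its role.

Because both proteins come from one plasmid, cells expressing the GFP-HaloTag fusion can be identified by nuclear mCherry. The lack of a selection marker makes the construct best suited to transient expression or to use as a minimal cassette.
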