Features (pLannotate 1.2.2; 23 found; start..end, strand, type, name):
    386..520     +  polyA_signal   SV40 poly(A) signal: SV40 polyadenylation signal
    606..909     +  enhancer       CMV enhancer: human cytomegalovirus immediate early enhancer
    911..1188    +  promoter       chicken β-actin promoter: No description available
   1189..2205    +  intron         chimeric intron: chimera between introns from chicken β-actin and rabbit β-globin
   2203..2310    +  CDS            HBB (fragment): HBB_LEPEU - Experimental evidence at protein level: Swiss-Prot protein existence level 1. Involved in oxygen transport from the lung to the various peripheral tissues. From Lepus europaeus (European hare).
   2368..3078    +  CDS            Superfolder GFP: Superfolder GFP is a basic (constitutively fluorescent) green fluorescent protein published in 2005, derived from Aequorea victoria. It is reported to be a very rapidly-maturing weak dimer.
   3098..3114    +  promoter       chicken β-actin promoter (fragment): contains a 21-bp deletion relative to the standard chicken β-actin promoter
   3121..4008    +  CDS            HaloTag®: modified bacterial dehalogenase that forms covalent bonds with chloroalkane derivatives
   4028..4051    -  misc_feature   MCS (fragment): pBluescript multiple cloning site
   4169..4631    +  misc_feature   IRES: internal ribosome entry site (IRES) of the encephalomyocarditis virus (EMCV)
   4646..5353    +  CDS            mCherry: mCherry is a basic (constitutively fluorescent) red fluorescent protein published in 2004, derived from Discosoma sp.. It is reported to be a very rapidly-maturing monomer with low acid sensitivity.
   5375..5395    +  CDS            SV40 NLS: nuclear localization signal of SV40 (simian virus 40) large T antigen
   5399..5419    +  CDS            SV40 NLS: nuclear localization signal of SV40 (simian virus 40) large T antigen
   5423..5443    +  CDS            SV40 NLS: nuclear localization signal of SV40 (simian virus 40) large T antigen
   5468..5491    +  CDS            PuroR (fragment): puromycin N-acetyltransferase; pac from Streptomyces; confers resistance to puromycin
   5553..5572    +  misc_feature   MCS (fragment): pBluescript multiple cloning site
   5578..5626    +  polyA_signal   poly(A) signal: synthetic polyadenylation signal
   5861..5890    +  terminator     T3Te terminator: phage T3 early transcription terminator
   5912..6499    +  rep_origin     ori: high-copy-number ColE1/pMB1/pBR322/pUC origin of replication
   6511..6538    -  terminator     T7Te terminator: phage T7 early transcription terminator
   6562..7422    -  CDS            AmpR: β-lactamase; bla; confers resistance to ampicillin, carbenicillin, and related antibiotics
   7423..7525    -  promoter       cat promoter: promoter of the E. coli cat gene encoding chloramphenicol acetyltransferase
   7526..7557    -  terminator     tonB terminator: bidirectional E. coli tonB-P14 transcription terminator
>Addgene plasmid #223544 | pTL52_pyCAG-s36GFPHaloTag-IRES-mCherry3NLS-polyA | addgene full sequence | sequence record 442166 | Addgene NGS Result
AATGGTCAGTATTGAGCGATATCTAGAGAATTCGTATAGGAGATCTTTAATTAAACGCGTGCTAGCGTCG
ACGACTCAGCTGTTGTCATAGTAATGATTGGGTGGAAACATTCCAGGCCTGGGTGGAGAGGCTTTTTGCT
TCCTCTTGCAAAACCACACTGACATTCCAGGCCTGGGTGGAGAGGCTTTTTGCTTCCTCTTGCAAAACCA
CACTGCCCTCTGGAGGGCAGTTGCCTAGCAACTAATTAAAAGAGGATGTCGCACGGCCAGCTGCGGTCAG
TTAGTCACTTCCTGCTTAACTGACTTGACATTTTCTATTTTAAGAGTCGGGAGGAAAATTACTGTGTTGG
AGGCCCTCCGCCATCTTCTGAAGCTGAATCGAATTAACTTGTTTATTGCAGCTTATAATGGTTACAAATA
AAGCAATAGCATCACAAATTTCACAAATAAAGCATTTTTTTCACTGCATTCTAGTTGTGGTTTGTCCAAA
CTCATCAATGTATCTTATCATGTCTGGATCTGATATCATCGTCGACGACGGACGCTAGTTATTAATAGTA
ATCAATTACGGGGTCATTAGTTCATAGCCCATATATGGAGTTCCGCGTTACATAACTTACGGTAAATGGC
CCGCCTGGCTGACCGCCCAACGACCCCCGCCCATTGACGTCAATAATGACGTATGTTCCCATAGTAACGC
CAATAGGGACTTTCCATTGACGTCAATGGGTGGAGTATTTACGGTAAACTGCCCACTTGGCAGTACATCA
AGTGTATCATATGCCAAGTACGCCCCCTATTGACGTCAATGACGGTAAATGGCCCGCCTGGCATTATGCC
CAGTACATGACCTTATGGGACTTTCCTACTTGGCAGTACATCTACGTATTAGTCATCGCTATTACCATGG
TCGAGGTGAGCCCCACGTTCTGCTTCACTCTCCCCATCTCCCCCCCCTCCCCACCCCCAATTTTGTATTT
ATTTATTTTTTAATTATTTTGTGCAGCGATGGGGGCGGGGGGGGGGGGGGGGCGCGCGCCGGGGGGGGGG
GGGGGGGGSGGGGGGSGGGGSGGGGSGRGGCGGAGAGGTGCGGCGGCAGCCAATCAGAGCGGCGCGCTCC
GAAAGTTTCCTTTTATGGCGAGGCGGCGGCGGCGGCGGCCCTATAAAAAGCGAAGCGCGCGGCGGGCGGG
AGTCGCTGCGCGCTGCCTTCGCCCCGTGCCCCGCTCCGCCGCCGCCTCGCGCCGCCCGCCCCGGCTCTGA
CTGACCGCGTTACTCCCACAGGTGAGCGGGCGGGACGGCCCTTCTCCTCCGGGCTGTAATTAGCGCTTGG
TTTAATGACGGCTTGTTTCTTTTCTGTGGCTGCGTGAAAGCCTTGAGGGGCTCCGGGAGGGCCCTTTGTG
CGGGGGGAGCGGCTCGGGGGGTGCGTGCGTGTGTGTGTGCGTGGGGAGCGCCGCGTGCGGCTCCGCGCTG
CCCGGCGGCTGTGAGCGCTGCGGGCGCGGCGCGGGGCTTTGTGCGCTCCGCAGTGTGCGCGAGGGGAGCG
CGGCCGGGGGCGGTGCCCCGCGGTGCGGGGGGGGCTGCGAGGGGAACAAAGGCTGCGTGCGGGGTGTGTG
CGTGGGGGGGTGAGCAGGGGGTGTGGGCGCGTCGGTCGGGCTGCAACCCCCCCTGCACCCCCCTCCCCGA
GTTGCTGAGCACGGCCCGGCTTCGGGTGCGGGGCTCCGTACGGGGCGTGGCGCGGGGCTCGCCGTGCCGG
GCGGGGGGTGGCGGCAGGKGGGGGTGCCGGGCGGGGCGGGGCCGCCYCGGGCCGGGGRGGGCTCGGGGGR
GGGGCGCGGCGGCCCCCGGAGCGCCGGCGGCTGTCGAGGCGCGGCGAGCCGCAGCCATTGCCTTTTATGG
TAATCGTGCGAGAGGGCGCAGGGACTTCCTTTGTCCCAAATCTGTGCGGAGCCGAAATCTGGGAGGCGCC
GCCGCACCCCCTCTAGCGGGCGCGGGGCGAAGCGGTGCGGCGCCGGCAGGAAGGAAATGGGCGGGGAGGG
CCTTCGTGCGTCGCCGCGCCGCCGTCCCCTTCTCCCTCTCCAGCCTCGGGGCTGTCCGCGGGGGGACGGC
TGCCTTCGGGGGGGACGGGGCAGGGCGGGGTTCGGCTTCTGGCGTGTGACCGGCGGCTCTAGAGCCTCTG
CTAACCATGTTCATGCCTTCTTCTTTTTCCTACAGCTCCTGGGCAACGTGCTGGTTATTGTGCTGTCTCA
TCATTTTGGCAAAGAATTCCTCGACTCCGCCTAGGCGCGCCACCTCGAGGCCGCCACCATGAAGTGGGTG
ACCTTCATCAGCCTGCTGTTTCTGTTCAGCAGCGCCTACTCTAGAGGGGGCGGAGCAAGCAAAGGCGAGA
GGCTGTTTAGAGGGAAAGTGCCAATCCTGGTGGAACTGAAAGGAGACGTGAACGGCCACAAGTTCTCTGT
CCGAGGCAAGGGGAAAGGAGATGCCACACGGGGAAAACTGACTCTGAAGTTTATCTGCACCACAGGCAAG
CTGCCCGTGCCTTGGCCAACCCTGGTCACTACCCTGACATACGGCGTGCAGTGTTTCAGCCGATATCCAA
AACACATGAAGCGGCATGACTTCTTTAAAAGTGCTATGCCCAAGGGCTACGTGCAGGAGCGCACCATTTC
ATTCAAGAAGGATGGGAAGTACAAGACCCGGGCCGAGGTGAAGTTTGAAGGGAGAACCCTGGTCAACCGC
ATCAAGCTGAAAGGACGCGACTTCAAGGAAAAAGGGAATATTCTGGGACACAAACTGAGATACAACTTCA
ACAGCCATAAGGTGTACATCACAGCAGATAAGAGAAAAAACGGCATCAAGGCCAAATTCAAGATTAGGCA
CAATGTGAAGGACGGCTCCGTCCAGCTGGCTGATCATTACCAGCAGAACACACCTATTGGCAGAGGGCCC
GTGCTGCTGCCTAGGAATCATTATCTGAGCACTCGCTCCAAACTGTCTAAGGACCCCAAAGAGAAGCGGG
ATCACATGGTGCTGCTGGAATTTGTCACCGCCGCTGGCATCAAACATGGGCGGGACGAGAGATACAAGGG
CGGCAGCGGCGGCACCAGCGGCGGCGGCGGCGGCAGCGGCGCAGAAATCGGTACTGGCTTTCCATTCGAC
CCCCATTATGTGGAAGTCCTGGGCGAGCGCATGCACTACGTCGATGTTGGTCCGCGCGATGGCACCCCTG
TGCTGTTCCTGCACGGTAACCCGACCTCCTCCTACGTGTGGCGCAACATCATCCCGCATGTTGCACCGAC
CCATCGCTGCATTGCTCCAGACCTGATCGGTATGGGCAAATCCGACAAACCAGACCTGGGTTATTTCTTC
GACGACCACGTCCGCTTCATGGATGCCTTCATCGAAGCCCTGGGTCTGGAAGAGGTCGTCCTGGTCATTC
ACGACTGGGGCTCCGCTCTGGGTTTCCACTGGGCCAAGCGCAATCCAGAGCGCGTCAAAGGTATTGCATT
TATGGAGTTCATCCGCCCTATCCCGACCTGGGACGAATGGCCAGAATTTGCCCGCGAGACCTTCCAGGCC
TTCCGCACCACCGACGTCGGCCGCAAGCTGATCATCGATCAGAACGTTTTTATCGAGGGTACGCTGCCGA
TGGGTGTCGTCCGCCCGCTGACTGAAGTCGAGATGGACCATTACCGCGAGCCGTTCCTGAATCCTGTTGA
CCGCGAGCCACTGTGGCGCTTCCCAAACGAGCTGCCAATCGCCGGTGAGCCAGCGAACATCGTCGCGCTG
GTCGAAGAATACATGGACTGGCTGCACCAGTCCCCTGTCCCGAAGCTGCTGTTCTGGGGCACCCCAGGCG
TTCTGATCCCACCGGCCGAAGCCGCTCGCCTGGCCAAAAGCCTGCCTAACTGCAAGGCTGTGGACATCGG
CCCGGGTCTGAATCTGCTGCAAGAAGACAACCCGGACCTGATCGGCAGCGAGATCGCGCGCTGGCTGTCG
ACGCTGGAGATTTCCGGCTAAGCGGCCGCGGTACCGCTCGATAAGCTTGATATCGAATTCCGCCCCCCCC
CCTCTCCCTCCCCCCCCCTAACGTTACTGGCCGAAGCCGCTTGGAATAAGGCCGGTGTGCGTTTGTCTAT
ATGTTATTTTCCACCATATTGCCGTCTTTTGGCAATGTGAGGGCCCGGAAACCTGGCCCTGTCTTCTTGA
CGAGCATTCCTAGGGGTCTTTCCCCTCTCGCCAAAGGAATGCAAGGTCTGTTGAATGTCGTGAAGGAAGC
AGTTCCTCTGGAAGCTTCTTGAAGACAAACAACGTCTGTAGCGACCCTTTGCAGGCAGCGGAACCCCCCA
CCTGGCGACAGGTGCCTCTGCGGCCAAAAGCCACGTGTATAAGATACACCTGCAAAGGCGGCACAACCCC
AGTGCCACGTTGTGAGTTGGATAGTTGTGGAAAGAGTCAAATGGCTCTCCTCAAGCGTATTCAACAAGGG
GCTGAAGGATGCCCAGAAGGTACCCCATTGTATGGGATCTGATCTGGGGCCTCGGTGCACATGCTTTACA
TGTGTTTAGTCGAGGTTAAAAAAACGTCTAGGCCCCCCGAACCACGGGGACGTGGTTTTCCTTTGAAAAA
CACGATGATAATCGTCGCCGCCACCATGGTGAGCAAGGGCGAGGAGGATAACATGGCCATCATCAAGGAG
TTCATGCGCTTCAAGGTGCACATGGAGGGCTCCGTGAACGGCCACGAGTTCGAGATCGAGGGCGAGGGCG
AGGGCCGCCCCTACGAGGGCACCCAGACCGCCAAGCTGAAGGTGACCAAGGGTGGCCCCCTGCCCTTCGC
CTGGGACATCCTGTCCCCTCAGTTCATGTACGGCTCCAAGGCCTACGTGAAGCACCCCGCCGACATCCCC
GACTACTTGAAGCTGTCCTTCCCCGAGGGCTTCAAGTGGGAGCGCGTGATGAACTTCGAGGACGGCGGCG
TGGTGACCGTGACCCAGGACTCCTCCCTGCAGGACGGCGAGTTCATCTACAAGGTGAAGCTGCGCGGCAC
CAACTTCCCCTCCGACGGCCCCGTAATGCAGAAGAAGACCATGGGCTGGGAGGCCTCCTCCGAGCGGATG
TACCCCGAGGACGGCGCCCTGAAGGGCGAGATCAAGCAGAGGCTGAAGCTGAAGGACGGCGGCCACTACG
ACGCTGAGGTCAAGACCACCTACAAGGCCAAGAAGCCCGTGCAGCTGCCCGGCGCCTACAACGTCAACAT
CAAGTTGGACATCACCTCCCACAACGAGGACTACACCATCGTGGAACAGTACGAACGCGCCGAGGGCCGC
CACTCCACCGGCGGCATGGACGAGCTGTACAAGACCTCAGGCAGGACAGGTAGTCCAAAAAAGAAGAGAA
AGGTAGATCCAAAAAAGAAGAGAAAGGTAGATCCAAAAAAGAAGAGAAAGGTATTATAAGCGGCCGCTCG
ATAGCAAATGACCCGCAAGCCCGGTGCCTGACGCCCGCCCCACGACCCGCAGCGCCCGACCGAAAGGAGC
GCACGACCCCATGCATCGATGATCTAGAACTAGTGGATCCCCGATCCAATAAAAGATCTTTATTTTCATT
AGATCTGTGTGTTGGTTTTTTGTGTGGGCTTGGGGGAGGGGGAGGCCAGAATGACTCCAAGAGCTACAGG
AAGGCAGGTCAGAGACCCCACTGGACAAACAGTGGCTGGACTCTGCACCATAACACACAATCAACAGGGG
AGTGAGCTGGATCCGGCCCTATAAGGCGCGCCGTGCGATAATAACGATAACGAATTCAAGCTTGATATCA
TTCAGGACGAGCCTCAGACTCCAGCGTAACTGGACTGCAATCAACTCACTGGCTCACCTTCACGGGTGGG
CCTTTCTTCGGTAGAAAATCAAAGGATCTTCTTGAGATCCTTTTTTTCTGCGCGTAATCTGCTGCTTGCA
AACAAAAAAACCACCGCTACCAGCGGTGGTTTGTTTGCCGGATCAAGAGCTACCAACTCTTTTTCCGAGG
TAACTGGCTTCAGCAGAGCGCAGATACCAAATACTGTTCTTCTAGTGTAGCCGTAGTTAGGCCACCACTT
CAAGAACTCTGTAGCACCGCCTACATACCTCGCTCTGCTAATCCTGTTACCAGTGGCTGCTGCCAGTGGC
GATAAGTCGTGTCTTACCGGGTTGGACTCAAGACGATAGTTACCGGATAAGGCGCAGCGGTCGGGCTGAA
CGGGGGGTTCGTGCACACAGCCCAGCTTGGAGCGAACGACCTACACCGAACTGAGATACCTACAGCGTGA
GCTATGAGAAAGCGCCACGCTTCCCGAAGGGAGAAAGGCGGACAGGTATCCGGTAAGCGGCAGGGTCGGA
ACAGGAGAGCGCACGAGGGAGCTTCCAGGGGGAAACGCCTGGTATCTTTATAGTCCTGTCGGGTTTCGCC
ACCTCTGACTTGAGCATCGATTTTTGTGATGCTCGTCAGGGGGGCGGAGCCTATGGAAAAACGCCAGCAA
CGCAGAAAGGCCCACCCGAAGGTGAGCCAGGTGATTACATTTGGGCCCTCATTACCAATGCTTAATCAGT
GAGGCACCTATCTCAGCGATCTGTCTATTTCGTTCATCCATAGTTGCCTGACTCCCCGTCGTGTAGATAA
CTACGATGCGGGAGGGCTTACCATCTGGCCCCAGTGCTGCAATGATACCGCGAGAACCACGCTCACCGGC
TCCAGATTTATCAGCAATAAACCAGCCAGCCGGGAGGGCCGAGCGCAGAAGTGATCCTGCAACTTTATCC
GCCTCCATCCAGTCTATTAATTGTTGCCGGGAAGCTAGAGTAAGTAGTTCGCCAGTTAATAGTTTGCGCA
ACGTTGTTGCCATTGCTACAGGCATCGTGGTGTCACGCTCGTCGTTTGGTATGGCTTCATTCAGCTCCGG
TTCCCAACGATCAAGGCGAGTTACATGATCCCCCATGTTGTGCAAAAAAGCGGTTAGCTCCTTCGGTCCT
CCGATCGTTGCCAGAAGTAAGTTGGCCGCAGTGTTATCACTCATGGTTATGGCAGCACTGCATAATTCTC
TTACTGTCATGCCATCCGTGAGATGCTTTTCTGTGACTGGTGAGTACTCAACCAAGTCATTCTGAGAATA
GTGTATGCGGCGACCGAGTTGCTCTTGCCCGGCGTCAATACGGGATAATACCGCGCCACATAGCAGAACT
TTAAAAGTGCTCATCATTGGAAAACGTTCTTCGGGGCGTAAACTCTCAAGGATCTTACCGCTGTTGAGAT
CCAGTTCGATGTAACCCACTCGTGCACCCAACTGATCTTCAGCATCTTTTACTTTCACCAGCGTTTCTGG
GTGAGCAAAAACAGGAAGGCAAAATGCCGCAAAAAAGGGAATAAGGGCGACACGGAAATGTTGAATACTC
ATTTTAGCTTCCTTAGCTCCTGAAAATCTCGATAACTCAAAAAATACGCCCGGTAGTGATCTTATTTCAT
TATGGTGAAAGTTGGAACCTCTTACGTGCCGATCAAGTCAAAAGCCTCCGGTCGGAGGCTTTTGACTTTC
TGCTATGGAGGTCAGGTATGATTTA
